>Addgene plasmid #152893 | pGBW-m4133617 | depositor full sequence | sequence record 295905 | Full Sequence
CACCATGAAGATCATTTTGTTCCTGGCTCTTATAACTCTCGCCACCTGTGAGCTGTACCACTATCAGGAA
TGCGTTAGGGGTACGACAGTGCTCTTAAAAGAGCCTTGCTCATCGGGCACCTATGAAGGGAATAGCCCGT
TTCATCCCCTGGCAGATAACAAGTTTGCGCTAACATGTTTCAGTACTCAATTTGCCTTCGCTTGCCCAGA
CGGAGTCAAACACGTATACCAGCTGAGAGCACGGTCTGTCTCCCCCAAGTTATTCATCCGCCAGGAGGAA
GTGCAAGAGCTCTACAGCCCAATTTTTCTTATAGTTGCCGCTATCGTGTTCATTACCCTGTGTTTTACTC
TCAAACGTAAGACAGAAGAAAACCTTTACTTTCAGTCGGGGAAACCTATACCCAATCCACTTCTCGGCTT
AGATTCTACCTAAGCTAGCTTGACTGACTGAGATACAGCGTACCTTCAGCTCACAGACATGATAAGATAC
ATTGATGAGTTTGGACAAACCACAACTAGAATGCAGTGAAAAAAATGCTTTATTTGTGAAATTTGTGATG
CTATTGCTTTATTTGTAACCATTATAAGCTGCAATAAACAAGTTAACAACAACAATTGCATTCATTTTAT
GTTTCAGGTTCAGGGGGAGGTGTGGGAGGTTTTTTAAAGCAAGTAAAACCTCTACAAATGTGGTATTGGC
CCATCTCTATCGGTATCGTAGCATAACCCCTTGGGGCCTCTAAACGGGTCTTGAGGGGTTTTTTGTGCCC
CTCGGGCCGGATTGCTATCTACCGGCATTGGCGCAGAAAAAAATGCCTGATGCGACGCTGCGCGTCTTAT
ACTCCCACATATGCCAGATTCAGCAACGGATACGGCTTCCCCAACTTGCCCACTTCCATACGTGTCCTCC
TTACCAGAAATTTATCCTTAAGGTCGTCAGCTATCCTGCAGGCGATCTCTCGATTTCGATCAAGACATTC
CTTTAATGGTCTTTTCTGGACACCACTAGGGGTCAGAAGTAGTTCATCAAACTTTCTTCCCTCCCTAATC
TCATTGGTTACCTTGGGCTATCGAAACTTAATTAACCAGTCAAGTCAGCTACTTGGCGAGATCGACTTGT
CTGGGTTTCGACTACGCTCAGAATTGCGTCAGTCAAGTTCGATCTGGTCCTTGCTATTGCACCCGTTCTC
CGATTACGAGTTTCATTTAAATCATGTGAGCAAAAGGCCAGCAAAAGGCCAGGAACCGTAAAAAGGCCGC
GTTGCTGGCGTTTTTCCATAGGCTCCGCCCCCCTGACGAGCATCACAAAAATCGACGCTCAAGTCAGAGG
TGGCGAAACCCGACAGGACTATAAAGATACCAGGCGTTTCCCCCTGGAAGCTCCCTCGTGCGCTCTCCTG
TTCCGACCCTGCCGCTTACCGGATACCTGTCCGCCTTTCTCCCTTCGGGAAGCGTGGCGCTTTCTCATAG
CTCACGCTGTAGGTATCTCAGTTCGGTGTAGGTCGTTCGCTCCAAGCTGGGCTGTGTGCACGAACCCCCC
GTTCAGCCCGACCGCTGCGCCTTATCCGGTAACTATCGTCTTGAGTCCAACCCGGTAAGACACGACTTAT
CGCCACTGGCAGCAGCCACTGGTAACAGGATTAGCAGAGCGAGGTATGTAGGCGGTGCTACAGAGTTCTT
GAAGTGGTGGCCTAACTACGGCTACACTAGAAGAACAGTATTTGGTATCTGCGCTCTGCTGAAGCCAGTT
ACCTTCGGAAAAAGAGTTGGTAGCTCTTGATCCGGCAAACAAACCACCGCTGGTAGCGGTGGTTTTTTTG
TTTGCAAGCAGCAGATTACGCGCAGAAAAAAAGGATCTCAAGAAGATCCTTTGATCTTTTCTACGGGGTC
TGACGCTCAGTGGAACGAAAACTCACGTTAAGGGATTTTGGTCATGAGATTATCAAAAAGGATCTTCACC
TAGATCCTTTTAAATTAAAAATGAAGTTTTAAATCAATCTAAAGTATATATGAGTAAACTTGGTCTGACA
GTTACCAATGCTTAATCAGTGAGGCACCTATCTCAGCGATCTGTCTATTTCGTTCATCCATAGTTGCATT
TAAATTTCCGAACTCTCCAAGGCCCTCGTCGGAAAATCTTCAAACCTTTCGTCCGATCCATCTTGCAGGC
TACCTCTCGAACGAACTATCGCAAGTCTCTTGGCCGGCCTTGCGCCTTGGCTATTGCTTGGCAGCGCCTA
TCGCCAGGTATTACTCCAATCCCGAATATCCGAGATCGGGATCACCCGAGAGAAGTTCAACCTACATCCT
CAATCCCGATCTATCCGAGATCCGAGGAATATCGAAATCGGGGCGCGCCTGGTGTACCGAGAACGATCCT
CTCAGTGCGAGTCTCGACGATCCATATCGTTGCTTGGCAGTCAGCCAGTCGGAATCCAGCTTGGGACCCA
GGAAGTCCAATCGTCAGATATTGTACTCAAGCCTGGTCACGGCAGCGTACCGATCTGTTTAAACCTAGAT
ATTGATAGTCTGATCGGTCAACGTATAATCGAGTCCTAGCTTTTGCAAACATCTATCAAGAGACAGGATC
AGCAGGAGGCTTTCGCATGAGTATTCAACATTTCCGTGTCGCCCTTATTCCCTTTTTTGCGGCATTTTGC
CTTCCTGTTTTTGCTCACCCAGAAACGCTGGTGAAAGTAAAAGATGCTGAAGATCAGTTGGGTGCGCGAG
TGGGTTACATCGAACTGGATCTCAACAGCGGTAAGATCCTTGAGAGTTTTCGCCCCGAAGAACGCTTTCC
AATGATGAGCACTTTTAAAGTTCTGCTATGTGGCGCGGTATTATCCCGTATTGACGCCGGGCAAGAGCAA
CTCGGTCGCCGCATACACTATTCTCAGAATGACTTGGTTGAGTATTCACCAGTCACAGAAAAGCATCTTA
CGGATGGCATGACAGTAAGAGAATTATGCAGTGCTGCCATAACCATGAGTGATAACACTGCGGCCAACTT
ACTTCTGACAACGATTGGAGGACCGAAGGAGCTAACCGCTTTTTTGCACAACATGGGGGATCATGTAACT
CGCCTTGATCGTTGGGAACCGGAGCTGAATGAAGCCATACCAAACGACGAGCGTGACACCACGATGCCTG
TAGCAATGGCAACAACCTTGCGTAAACTATTAACTGGCGAACTACTTACTCTAGCTTCCCGGCAACAGTT
GATAGACTGGATGGAGGCGGATAAAGTTGCAGGACCACTTCTGCGCTCGGCCCTTCCGGCTGGCTGGTTT
ATTGCTGATAAATCTGGAGCCGGTGAGCGTGGGTCTCGCGGTATCATTGCAGCACTGGGGCCAGATGGTA
AGCCCTCCCGTATCGTAGTTATCTACACGACGGGGAGTCAGGCAACTATGGATGAACGAAATAGACAGAT
CGCTGAGATAGGTGCCTCACTGATTAAGCATTGGTAACCGATTCTAGGTGCATTGGCGCAGAAAAAAATG
CCTGATGCGACGCTGCGCGTCTTATACTCCCACATATGCCAGATTCAGCAACGGATACGGCTTCCCCAAC
TTGCCCACTTCCATACGTGTCCTCCTTACCAGAAATTTATCCTTAAGATCCCGAATCGTTTAAACTCGAC
TCTGGCTCTATCGAATCTCCGTCGTTTCGAGCTTACGCGAACAGCCGTGGCGCTCATTTGCTCGTCGGGC
ATCGAATCTCGTCAGCTATCGTCAGCTTACCTTTTTGGCAGCGATCGCGGCTCCCGACATCTTGGACCAT
TAGCTCCACAGGTATCTTCTTCCCTCTAGTGGTCATAACAGCAGCTTCAGCTACCTCTCAATTCAAAAAA
CCCCTCAAGACCCGTTTAGAGGCCCCAAGGGGTTATGCTATCAATCGTTGCGTTACACACACAAAAAACC
AACACACATCCATCTTCGATGGATAGCGATTTTATTATCTAACTGCTGATCGAGTGTAGCCAGATCTAGT
AATCAATTACGGGGTCATTAGTTCATAGCCCATATATGGAGTTCCGCGTTACATAACTTACGGTAAATGG
CCCGCCTGGCTGACCGCCCAACGACCCCCGCCCATTGACGTCAATAATGACGTATGTTCCCATAGTAACG
CCAATAGGGACTTTCCATTGACGTCAATGGGTGGAGTATTTACGGTAAACTGCCCACTTGGCAGTACATC
AAGTGTATCATATGCCAAGTACGCCCCCTATTGACGTCAATGACGGTAAATGGCCCGCCTGGCATTATGC
CCAGTACATGACCTTATGGGACTTTCCTACTTGGCAGTACATCTACGTATTAGTCATCGCTATTACCATG
CTGATGCGGTTTTGGCAGTACATCAATGGGCGTGGATAGCGGTTTGACTCACGGGGATTTCCAAGTCTCC
ACCCCATTGACGTCAATGGGAGTTTGTTTTGGCACCAAAATCAACGGGACTTTCCAAAATGTCGTAACAA
CTCCGCCCCATTGACGCAAATGGGCGGTAGGCGTGTACGGTGGGAGGTCTATATAAGCAGAGCTGGTTTA
GTGAACCGTCAGATCAGATCTTTGTCGATCCTACCATCCACTCGACACACCCGCCAGCGGCCGC
Features (pLannotate 1.2.2; 16 found; start..end, strand, type, name):
      5..367     +  CDS            NS7A_SARS2: Experimental evidence at protein level: Swiss-Prot protein existence level 1. Plays a role as antagonist of host tetherin (BST2), disrupting its antiviral effect. Acts by binding to BST2 thereby interfering with its glycosylation. May suppress small interfering RNA (siRNA). May bind to host ITGAL, thereby playing a role in attachment or modulation of leukocytes. From Severe acute respiratory syndrome coronavirus 2 (2019-nCoV) (SARS-CoV-2).
    483..604     -  polyA_signal   SV40 poly(A) signal: SV40 polyadenylation signal
    627..696     -  CDS            large T antigen (fragment): large T antigen from SV40 (simian virus 40)
    719..765     +  terminator     T7 terminator: transcription terminator for bacteriophage T7 RNA polymerase
    795..931     +  terminator     rrnG terminator: transcription terminator from the E. coli ribosomal RNA rrnG operon (Albrechtsen et al., 1991)
    976..1047    +  misc_feature   3' β-globin insulator: insulator downstream of the human β-globin locus (Farrell et al., 2002)
   1273..1861    -  rep_origin     ori: high-copy-number ColE1/pMB1/pBR322/pUC origin of replication
   2033..2097    -  CDS            bla(M) (fragment): β-lactamase lacking the signal sequence; bla(M); allows cytosolic expression of β-lactamase
   2607..3467    +  CDS            AmpR: β-lactamase; bla; confers resistance to ampicillin, carbenicillin, and related antibiotics
   3480..3616    +  terminator     rrnG terminator: transcription terminator from the E. coli ribosomal RNA rrnG operon (Albrechtsen et al., 1991)
   3768..3839    +  misc_feature   5' β-globin insulator: insulator upstream of the human β-globin locus (Farrell et al., 2002)
   3844..3890    -  terminator     T7 terminator: transcription terminator for bacteriophage T7 RNA polymerase
   3908..3956    -  polyA_signal   poly(A) signal: synthetic polyadenylation signal
   4037..4340    +  enhancer       CMV enhancer: human cytomegalovirus immediate early enhancer
   4413..4430    -  promoter       CMV promoter (fragment): human cytomegalovirus (CMV) immediate early promoter
   4493..4544    +  promoter       CMVd2 promoter: truncated human cytomegalovirus (CMV) immediate early promoter that yields moderately reduced expression relative to the full-length promoter
