[The description below was written by a language model from this plasmid's Addgene catalogue record and pLannotate feature annotations shown in this document.]
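Description:
pGBW-m4133617 is a mammalian expression plasmid that carries the wild-type ORF7a coding sequence of SARS-CoV-2 in the pTwist_CMV_6 backbone. It is propagated in E. coli as a high-copy plasmid through a ColE1/pUC-type origin and selected with ampicillin via the AmpR β-lactamase gene. The annotated full sequence is about 4.6 kb. No mammalian selection marker appears in the record, so the plasmid seems suited to transient transfection rather than to drug selection of stable lines.

The circular map places the CMV immediate-early enhancer and promoter elements at the end of the numbered sequence, reading across the origin into the ORF7a open reading frame at the start. One promoter element is annotated as a truncated CMVd2-type promoter. An SV40 polyadenylation signal lies downstream of the ORF, although the table annotates it on the opposite strand. The catalogue entry states that the backbone adds a C-terminal V5 epitope tag preceded by a TEV protease cleavage site. This arrangement would allow antibody detection or pull-down of the protein and removal of the tag, but neither element is annotated in the feature table. The expression unit is bracketed by 5' and 3' β-globin insulator elements, T7 and rrnG transcription terminators and a synthetic poly(A) signal upstream of the enhancer, all of which typically limit read-through from neighbouring sequence.

ORF7a is an accessory protein described in the annotation as an antagonist of host tetherin (BST2). The plasmid is intended for expressing this viral protein in mammalian cells, for example to study its localisation, interactions or function.
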