Addgene plasmid #152893: pGBW-m4133617
Purpose: Mammalian expression plasmid for SARS-CoV-2 ORF7a protein
Depositing lab: Ginkgo Bioworks & Benjie Chen. Depositing organization: Ginkgo Bioworks.
Backbone
  Vector backbone: pTwist_CMV_6
  Backbone size w/o insert (bp): 4180
  Vector type: Mammalian Expression
Growth in bacteria
  Bacterial resistance: Ampicillin, 100 μg/mL
  Growth temperature: 37°C
  Growth strain: DH5alpha
  Copy number: High Copy
Gene/Insert
  Gene/Insert name: SARS-CoV-2 ORF7a protein
  Species: Severe acute respiratory syndrome coronavirus 2
  Insert size (bp): 359
  Mutation: wt
  Entrez Gene: ORF7a (a.k.a. GU280_gp07)
  Promoter: CMV
  Tag / fusion protein: Cleavable TEV;V5 (C terminal on backbone)
  Cloning method: Unknown
Resource information
  A portion of this plasmid was derived from a plasmid made by: GinkgoBioworks
Depositor comments: NCBI reference sequence: YP_009724395.1
How to cite: pGBW-m4133617 was a gift from Ginkgo Bioworks & Benjie Chen (Addgene plasmid # 152893 ; http://n2t.net/addgene:152893 ; RRID:Addgene_152893)
